>Addgene plasmid #27831 | pUT1455-HQ858749 | depositor full sequence | sequence record 13105 | Author sequence
CAAATAATGATTTTATTTTGACTGATAGTGACCTGTTCGTTGCAACAAATTGATGAGCAATGCTTTTTTA
TAATGCCAACTTTGTACAAAAAAGCAGGCTCCGCGGCCGCCTTGTTTAACTTTAAGAAGGAGCCCTTCAC
CATGGAAGCAGTGATGGGTTGCTGGGAGCTTGAACAATCTTTACAAAGCCTAACAGGGGCATCTCCTGGT
GAAGGCACTGGAGCGACCATGTCTGATGATGAAGACAACCAGGTGGATAGCGAAGCCAACATGTTTGATG
GAAATGATGGATCAGATGGTATGGGCTTTGGCCCCTTAATGCTGACAGAGGGTGAACGATCCTTAGTTGA
GCGTGTACGGCAGGAGCTAAAGAACGAGCTTAAGCAGGGTTACAAAGAAAAGCTTGTTGATATCAGGGAA
GAGATTATGCGCAAGCGCAGAGCTGGGAAACTTCCTGGAGATACTGCATCTGTGCTGAAAGCTTGGTGGC
AAGCTCATTCCAAGTGGCCATACCCAACTGAAGACGACAAGGCACGACTGGTGCAGGAAACGGGATTGCA
GCTAAAGCAGATTAACAACTGGTTCATCAACCAACGCAAACGGAACTGGCACAGCAACCCAACATCCTCG
GGTGAAAAGACTAAGAAGAAAAGGAAGGGTGGGCGCGCCGACCCAGCTTTCTTGTACAAAGTTGGCATTA
TAAGAAAGCATTGCTTATCAATTTGTTGCAACGAACAGGTCACTATCAGTCAAAATAAAATCATTATTTG
CCATCCAGCTGATATCCCCTATAGTGAGTCGTATTACATGGTCATAGCTGTTTCCTGGCAGCTCTGGCCC
GTGTCTCAAAATCTCTGATGTTACATTGCACAAGATAAAAATATATCATCATGAACAATAAAACTGTCTG
CTTACATAAACAGTAATACAAGGGGTGTTATGAGCCATATTCAACGGGAAACGTCGAGGCCGCGATTAAA
TTCCAACATGGATGCTGATTTATATGGGTATAAATGGGCTCGCGATAATGTCGGGCAATCAGGTGCGACA
ATCTATCGCTTGTATGGGAAGCCCGATGCGCCAGAGTTGTTTCTGAAACATGGCAAAGGTAGCGTTGCCA
ATGATGTTACAGATGAGATGGTCAGACTAAACTGGCTGACGGAATTTATGCCTCTTCCGACCATCAAGCA
TTTTATCCGTACTCCTGATGATGCATGGTTACTCACCACTGCGATCCCCGGAAAAACAGCATTCCAGGTA
TTAGAAGAATATCCTGATTCAGGTGAAAATATTGTTGATGCGCTGGCAGTGTTCCTGCGCCGGTTGCATT
CGATTCCTGTTTGTAATTGTCCTTTTAACAGCGATCGCGTATTTCGTCTCGCTCAGGCGCAATCACGAAT
GAATAACGGTTTGGTTGATGCGAGTGATTTTGATGACGAGCGTAATGGCTGGCCTGTTGAACAAGTCTGG
AAAGAAATGCATAAACTTTTGCCATTCTCACCGGATTCAGTCGTCACTCATGGTGATTTCTCACTTGATA
ACCTTATTTTTGACGAGGGGAAATTAATAGGTTGTATTGATGTTGGACGAGTCGGAATCGCAGACCGATA
CCAGGATCTTGCCATCCTATGGAACTGCCTCGGTGAGTTTTCTCCTTCATTACAGAAACGGCTTTTTCAA
AAATATGGTATTGATAATCCTGATATGAATAAATTGCAGTTTCATTTGATGCTCGATGAGTTTTTCTAAT
CAGAATTGGTTAATTGGTTGTAACACTGGCAGAGCATTACGCTGACTTGACGGGACGGCGCAAGCTCATG
ACCAAAATCCCTTAACGTGAGTTACGCGTCGTTCCACTGAGCGTCAGACCCCGTAGAAAAGATCAAAGGA
TCTTCTTGAGATCCTTTTTTTCTGCGCGTAATCTGCTGCTTGCAAACAAAAAAACCACCGCTACCAGCGG
TGGTTTGTTTGCCGGATCAAGAGCTACCAACTCTTTTTCCGAAGGTAACTGGCTTCAGCAGAGCGCAGAT
ACCAAATACTGTCCTTCTAGTGTAGCCGTAGTTAGGCCACCACTTCAAGAACTCTGTAGCACCGCCTACA
TACCTCGCTCTGCTAATCCTGTTACCAGTGGCTGCTGCCAGTGGCGATAAGTCGTGTCTTACCGGGTTGG
ACTCAAGACGATAGTTACCGGATAAGGCGCAGCGGTCGGGCTGAACGGGGGGTTCGTGCACACAGCCCAG
CTTGGAGCGAACGACCTACACCGAACTGAGATACCTACAGCGTGAGCATTGAGAAAGCGCCACGCTTCCC
GAAGGGAGAAAGGCGGACAGGTATCCGGTAAGCGGCAGGGTCGGAACAGGAGAGCGCACGAGGGAGCTTC
CAGGGGGAAACGCCTGGTATCTTTATAGTCCTGTCGGGTTTCGCCACCTCTGACTTGAGCGTCGATTTTT
GTGATGCTCGTCAGGGGGGCGGAGCCTATGGAAAAACGCCAGCAACGCGGCCTTTTTACGGTTCCTGGCC
TTTTGCTGGCCTTTTGCTCACATGTTCTTTCCTGCGTTATCCCCTGATTCTGTGGATAACCGTATTACCG
CCTTTGAGTGAGCTGATACCGCTCGCCGCAGCCGAACGACCGAGCGCAGCGAGTCAGTGAGCGAGGAAGC
GGAAGAGCGCCCAATACGCAAACCGCCTCTCCCCGCGCGTTGGCCGATTCATTAATGCAGCTGGCACGAC
AGGTTTCCCGACTGGAAAGCGGGCAGTGAGCGCAACGCAATTAATACGCGTACCGCTAGCCAGGAAGAGT
TTGTAGAAACGCAAAAAGGCCATCCGTCAGGATGGCCTTCTGCTTAGTTTGATGCCTGGCAGTTTATGGC
GGGCGTCCTGCCCGCCACCCTCCGGGCCGTTGCTTCACAACGTTCAAATCCGCTCCCGGCGGATTTGTCC
TACTCAGGAGAGCGTTCACCGACAAACAACAGATAAAACGAAAGGCCCAGTCTTCCGACTGAGCCTTTCG
TTTTATTTGATGCCTGGCAGTTCCCTACTCTCGCGTTAACGCTAGCATGGATGTTTTCCCAGTCACGACG
TTGTAAAACGACGGCCAGTCTTAAGCTCGGGCCC
Features (pLannotate 1.2.2; 11 found; start..end, strand, type, name):
      1..100     +  protein_bind   attL1: mutant version of attL; recombination site for the Gateway® LR reaction LR Clonase™
    112..132     +  RBS            RBS: efficient ribosome binding site from bacteriophage T7 gene 10 (Olins and Rangwala, 1989)
    364..618     +  CDS            KNOX6: KNOX6_MAIZE - Experimental evidence at transcript level: Swiss-Prot protein existence level 2. From Zea mays (Maize).
    671..770     -  protein_bind   attL2: mutant version of attL; recombination site for the Gateway® LR reaction LR Clonase™
    788..806     -  promoter       T7 promoter: promoter for bacteriophage T7 RNA polymerase
    940..1749    +  CDS            KanR: aminoglycoside phosphotransferase; aph(3')-Ia; confers resistance to kanamycin in bacteria or G418 (Geneticin®) in eukaryotes
   1896..2484    +  rep_origin     ori: high-copy-number ColE1/pMB1/pBR322/pUC origin of replication
   2667..2759    +  CDS            lacI (fragment): lac repressor; lacI; The lac repressor binds to the lac operator to inhibit transcription in E. coli. This inhibition can be relieved by adding lactose or isopropyl-β-D-thiogalactopyranoside (IPTG).
   2814..2841    -  terminator     rrnB T2 terminator: transcription terminator T2 from the E. coli rrnB gene
   2973..3016    +  terminator     rrnB T1 terminator: Escherichia coli rrnB; transcription terminator T1 from the E. coli rrnB gene
   3063..3099    -  CDS            lacZα (fragment): LacZα fragment of β-galactosidase; lacZ fragment
