[The description below was written by a language model from this plasmid's Addgene catalogue record and pLannotate feature annotations shown in this document.]
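Description:
pUT1455-HQ858749 is a Gateway entry clone built on the Invitrogen pENTR/SD backbone, carrying a maize (Zea mays) transcription factor open reading frame as part of the Maize TFome collection of transcription factor ORFs for functional genomics. The plasmid is about 3.1 kb in total (a 2.6 kb backbone plus a 513 bp insert) and is maintained in E. coli under kanamycin selection through an aph(3')-Ia KanR gene. The feature table identifies a ColE1/pUC-type origin, which is normally high copy, although the catalogue entry lists the plasmid as low copy. rrnB T1 and T2 terminators lie upstream of the cloning region, where they shield the insert from read-through transcription originating in the backbone. Short lacI and lacZα matches are annotated only as fragments.

The insert is catalogued as an ORPHAN-family transcription factor. It was PCR-amplified from a full-length cDNA clone with its native stop codon retained, so destination vectors that add C-terminal fusions will not read through. Automated annotation matches part of the ORF to the maize homeobox protein KNOX6, suggesting a KNOX-related sequence, but the catalogue itself does not assign this identity. The coding sequence sits between attL1 and attL2 sites, allowing LR Clonase-mediated transfer into any attR-containing destination vector for expression in plants, yeast, bacteria or other systems. The bacteriophage T7 gene 10 ribosome binding site just downstream of attL1, characteristic of the SD version of pENTR, moves with the ORF to support translation in prokaryotic destination vectors. A T7 promoter lies outside attL2, oriented toward the insert on the opposite strand. The entry clone has no annotated sense-strand promoter for the ORF and serves as a shuttle and archival clone.
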