Addgene plasmid #27831: pUT1455-HQ858749
Depositing lab: John Gray & Erich Grotewold. Depositing organization: University of Toledo. Publication: The Maize TFome--development of a transcription factor open reading frame collection for functional genomics. Burdo B, Gray J, Goetting-Minesky MP, Wittler B, Hunt M, Li T, Velliquette D, Thomas J, Gentzel I, dos Santos Brito M, Mejia-Guerra MK, Connolly LN, Qaisi D, Li W, Casas MI, Doseff AI, Grotewold E. Plant J. 2014 Oct;80(2):356-66. doi: 10.1111/tpj.12623. Epub 2014 Aug 26. PubMed 25053252.
Backbone
  Vector backbone: pENTR/SD
  Backbone manufacturer: Invitrogen
  Backbone size w/o insert (bp): 2601
  Vector type: Entry vector
Growth in bacteria
  Bacterial resistance: Kanamycin, 50 μg/mL
  Growth temperature: 37°C
  Growth strain: DH5alpha
  Growth instructions: E. coli TOP10
  Copy number: Low Copy
Gene/Insert
  Gene/Insert name: ORPHAN transcription factor from DR801947
  Species: Zea mays
  Insert size (bp): 513
  GenBank ID: HQ858749
  Cloning method: Restriction Enzyme
  Sequencing primers: 5′ M13 For; 3′ M13 Rev
Terms and licenses: Academic/Nonprofit Terms; Industry Terms: Not Available to Industry
Depositor comments: This CDS was amplified using PCR from a full length cDNA template from the Maize Full-length cDNA Project (www.maizecdna.org) and the PCR product included the stop codon. The PCR product was cloned into a Gateway pENTR/SD vector. Further information on this gene may be obtained at www.grassius.org using the GenBank number. (The second half of the plasmid name is the GenBank Number for the sequence of the insert)
How to cite: pUT1455-HQ858749 was a gift from John Gray & Erich Grotewold (Addgene plasmid # 27831 ; http://n2t.net/addgene:27831 ; RRID:Addgene_27831)
