>Addgene plasmid #27831 | pUT1455-HQ858749 | addgene partial sequence | sequence record 34121 | 27831 with M13pUC-fwd
TAATGATTTTATTTTGACTGATAGTGACCTGTTCGTTGCAACAAATTGATGAGCAATGCTTTTTTATAAT
GCCAACTTTGTACAAAAAAGCAGGCTCCGCGGCCGCCTTGTTTAACTTTAAGAAGGAGCCCTTCACCATG
GAAGCAGTGATGGGTTGCTGGGAGCTTGAACAATCTTTACAAAGCCTAACAGGGGCATCTCCTGGTGAAG
GCACTGGAGCGACCATGTCTGATGATGAAGACAACCAGGTGGATAGCGAAGCCAACATGTTTGATGGAAA
TGATGGATCAGATGGTATGGGCTTTGGCCCCTTAATGCTGACAGAGGGTGAACGATCCTTAGTTGAGCGT
GTACGGCAGGAGCTAAAGAACGAGCTTAAGCAGGGTTACAAAGAAAAGCTTGTTGATATCAGGGAAGAGA
TTATGCGCAAGCGCAGAGCTGGGAAACTTCCTGGAGATACTGCATCTGTGCTGAAAGCTTGGTGGCAAGC
TCATTCCAAGTGGCCATACCCAACTGAAGACGACAAGGCACGACTGGTGCAGGAAACGGGATTGCAGCTA
AAGCAGATTAACAACTGGTTCATCAACCAACGCAAACGGAACTGGCACAGCAACCCAACATCCTCGGGTG
AAAAGACTAAGAAGAA
